>Addgene plasmid #54321 | pBS SK mCherryROSAbsr | depositor full sequence | sequence record 84455 | pBS SK mCherryROSAbsr sequence 5613 bps
CTAAATTGTAAGCGTTAATATTTTGTTAAAATTCGCGTTAAATTTTTGTTAAATCAGCTCATTTTTTAAC
CAATAGGCCGAAATCGGCAAAATCCCTTATAAATCAAAAGAATAGACCGAGATAGGGT
[37 nt withheld, positions 129-165]
AAAGAACGTGGACTCCAACGTCAAAGG
[49 nt withheld, positions 193-241]
T
[91 nt withheld, positions 243-333]
G
[124 nt withheld, positions 335-458]
CCCATTCGCCATTCAGGCTGCGCAACTGTTGGGAAGGGCGATCGGTGCGGGCCTCTTCGCTATTACGCCA
GCTGGCGAAAGGGGGATGTGCTGCAAGGCGATTAAGTTGGGTAACGCCAGGGTTTTCCCAGTCACGACGT
TGTAAAACGACGGCCAGTGAGCGCGCGTAATACGACTCACTATAGGGCGAATTGGGTACCGGGCCCCCCC
TCGAGGTCGACGGTATCGATAAGCTTGATTATGCCAAGTACGCCCCCTATTGACGTCAATGACGGTAAAT
GGCCCGCCTGGCATTATGCCCAGTACATGACCTTATGGGACTTTCCTACTTGGCAGTACATCTACGTATT
AGTCATCGCTATTACCATGGTGATGCGGTTTTGGCAGTACATCAATGGGCGTGGATAGCGGTTTGACTCA
CGGGGATTTCCAAGTCTCCACCCCATTGACGTCAATGGGAGTTTGTTTTGGCACCAAAATCAACGGGACT
TTCCAAAATGTCGTAACAACTCCGCCCCATTGACGCAAATGGGCGGTAGGCGTGTACGGTGGGAGGTCTA
TATAAGCAGAGCTGGTTTAGTGAACCGTCAGATCCGCTAGCGGATTCACCATGGTGAGCAAGGGCGAGGA
GGATAACATGGCCATCATCAAGGAGTTCATGCGCTTCAAGGTGCACATGGAGGGCTCCGTGAACGGCCAC
GAGTTCGAGATCGAGGGCGAGGGCGAGGGCCGCCCCTACGAGGGCACCCAGACCGCCAAGCTGAAGGTGA
CCAAGGGTGGCCCCCTGCCCTTCGCCTGGGACATCCTGTCCCCTCAGTTCATGTACGGCTCCAAGGCCTA
CGTGAAGCACCCCGCCGACATCCCCGACTACTTGAAGCTGTCCTTCCCCGAGGGCTTCAAGTGGGAGCGC
GTGATGAACTTCGAGGACGGCGGCGTGGTGACCGTGACCCAGGACTCCTCCCTGCAGGACGGCGAGTTCA
TCTACAAGGTGAAGCTGCGCGGCACCAACTTCCCCTCCGACGGCCCCGTAATGCAGAAGAAGACCATGGG
CTGGGAGGCCTCCTCCGAGCGGATGTACCCCGAGGACGGCGCCCTGAAGGGCGAGATCAAGCAGAGGCTG
AAGCTGAAGGACGGCGGCCACTACGACGCTGAGGTCAAGACCACCTACAAGGCCAAGAAGCCCGTGCAGC
TGCCCGGCGCCTACAACGTCAACATCAAGTTGGACATCACCTCCCACAACGAGGACTACACCATCGTGGA
ACAGTACGAACGCGCCGAGGGCCGCCACTCCACCGGCGGCATGGACGAGCTGTACAAGAAGCTTCGTCTC
TGTCGGATAATCTGCAACTCCAGTCTTTCCAGAAGATGGGCGGGAGTCTTCTGGGCAAAGATCTGCGAGA
CGGAATTCTGCTGGTTATTGTGCTGTCTCATCATTTTGGCAAAGAATTAATTCAAGCTTGGATTCATTTT
TGCAGAAATCGGAGGAAGAAGAATATATGAAAACATTTAACATTTCTCAACAAGATCTAGAATTAGTAGA
AGTAGCGACAGAGAAGATTACAATGCTTTATGAGGATAATAAACATCATGTGGGAGCGGCAATTCGTACG
AAAACAGGAGAAATCATTTCGGCAGTACATATTGAAGCGTATATAGGACGAGTAACTGTTTGTGCAGAAG
CCATTGCGATTGGTAGTGCAGTTTCGAATGGACAAAAGGATTTTGACACGATTGTAGCTGTTAGACACCC
TTATTCTGACGAAGTAGATAGAAGTATTCGAGTGGTAAGTCCTTGTGGTATGTGTAGGGAGTTGATTTCA
GACTATGCACCAGATTGTTTTGTGTTAATAGAAATGAATGGCAAGTTAGTCAAAACTACGATTGAAGAAC
TCATTCCACTCAAATATACCCGAAATTAAAAGTTTTACCATACCAAGCTTGGCTGCTGCCTGAGGCTGGA
CGACCTCGCGGAGTTCTACCGGCAGTGCAAATCCGTCGGCATCCAGGAAACCAGCAGCGGCTATCCGCGC
ATCCATGCCCCCGAACTGCAGGAGTGGGGAGGCACGATGGCCGCTTTGGTCCGGATCTTTGTGAAGGAAC
CTTACTTCTGTGGTGTGACATAATTGGACAAACTACCTACAGAGATTTAAAGCTCTAAGGTAAATATAAA
ATTTTTAAGTGTATAATGTGTTAAACTACTGATTCTAATTGTTTGTGTATTTTAGATTCCAACCTATGGA
ACTGATGAATGGGAGCAGTGGTGGAATGCCTTTAATGAGGAAAACCTGTTTTGCTCAGAAGAAATGCCAT
CTAGTGATGATGAGGCTACTGCTGACTCTCAACATTCTACTCCTCCAAAAAAGAAGAGAAAGGTAGAAGA
CCCCAAGGACTTTCCTTCAGAATTGCTAAGTTTTTTGAGTCATGCTGTGTTTAGTAATAGAACTCTTGCT
TGCTTTGCTATTTACACCACAAAGGAAAAAGCTGCACTGCTATACAAGAAAATTATGGAAAAATATTCTG
TAACCTTTATAAGTAGGCATAACAGTTATAATCATAACATACTGTTTTTTCTTACTCCACACAGGCATAG
AGTGTCTGCTATTAATAACTATGCTCAAAAATTGTGTACCTTTAGCTTTTTAATTTGTAAAGGGGTTAAT
AAGGAATATTTGATGTATAGTGCCTTGACTAGAGATCATAATCAGCCATACCACATTTGTAGAGGTTTTA
CTTGCTTTAAAAAACCTCCCACACCTCCCCCTGAACCTGAAACATAAAATGAATGCAATTGTTGTTGTTA
ACTTGTTTATTGCAGCTTATAATGGTTACAAATAAAGCAATAGCATCACAAATTTCACAAATAAAGCATT
TTTTTCACTGCATTCTAGTTGTGGGAATTCCTGCAGCCCGGGGGATCCACTAGTTCTAGAGCGGCCGCCA
CCGCGGTGGAGCTCCAGCTTTTGTTCCCTTTAGTGAGGGTTAATTGCGCGCTTGGCGTAATCATGGTCAT
AGCTGTTTCCTGTGTGAAATTGTTATCCGCTCACAATTCCACACAACATACGAGCCGGAAGCATAAAGTG
TAAAGCCTGGGGTGCCTAATGAGTGAGCTAACTCACATTAATTGCGTTGCGCTCACTGCCCGCTTTCCAG
TCGGGAAACCTGTCGTGCCAGCTGCATTAATGAATCGGCCAACGCGCGGGGAGAGGCGGTTTGCGTATTG
GGCGCTCTTCCGCTTCCTCGCTCACTGACTCGCTGCGCTCGGTCGTTCGGCTGCGGCGAGCGGTATCAGC
TCACTCAAAGGCGGTAATACGGTTATCCACAGAATCAGGGGATAACGCAGGAAAGAACATGTGAGCAAAA
GGCCAGCAAAAGGCCAGGAACCGTAAAAAGGCCGCGTTGCTGGCGTTTTTCCATAGGCTCCGCCCCCCTG
ACGAGCATCACAAAAATCGACGCTCAAGTCAGAGGTGGCGAAACCCGACAGGACTATAAAGATACCAGGC
GTTTCCCCCTGGAAGCTCCCTCGTGCGCTCTCCTGTTCCGACCCTGCCGCTTACCGGATACCTGTCCGCC
TTTCTCCCTTCGGGAAGCGTGGCGCTTTCTCATAGCTCACGCTGTAGGTATCTCAGTTCGGTGTAGGTCG
TTCGCTCCAAGCTGGGCTGTGTGCACGAACCCCCCGTTCAGCCCGACCGCTGCGCCTTATCCGGTAACTA
TCGTCTTGAGTCCAACCCGGTAAGACACGACTTATCGCCACTGGCAGCAGCCACTGGTAACAGGATTAGC
AGAGCGAGGTATGTAGGCGGTGCTACAGAGTTCTTGAAGTGGTGGCCTAACTACGGCTACACTAGAAGGA
CAGTATTTGGTATCTGCGCTCTGCTGAAGCCAGTTACCTTCGGAAAAAGAGTTGGTAGCTCTTGATCCGG
CAAACAAACCACCGCTGGTAGCGGTGGTTTTTTTGTTTGCAAGCAGCAGATTACGCGCAGAAAAAAAGGA
TCTCAAGAAGATCCTTTGATCTTTTCTACGGGGTCTGACGCTCAGTGGAACGAAAACTCACGTTAAGGGA
TTTTGGTCATGAGATTATCAAAAAGGATCTTCACCTAGATCCTTTTAAATTAAAAATGAAGTTTTAAATC
AATCTAAAGTATATATGAGTAAACTTGGTCTGACAGTTACCAATGCTTAATCAGTGAGGCACCTATCTCA
GCGATCTGTCTATTTCGTTCATCCATAGTTGCCTGACTCCCCGTCGTGTAGATAACTACGATACGGGAGG
GCTTACCATCTGGCCCCAGTGCTGCAATGATACCGCGAGACCCACGCTCACCGGCTCCAGATTTATCAGC
AATAAACCAGCCAGCCGGAAGGGCCGAGCGCAGAAGTGGTCCTGCAACTTTATCCGCCTCCATCCAGTCT
ATTAATTGTTGCCGGGAAGCTAGAGTAAGTAGTTCGCCAGTTAATAGTTTGCGCAACGTTGTTGCCATTG
CTACAGGCATCGTGGTGTCACGCTCGTCGTTTGGTATGGCTTCATTCAGCTCCGGTTCCCAACGATCAAG
GCGAGTTACATGATCCCCCATGTTGTGCAAAAAAGCGGTTAGCTCCTTCGGTCCTCCGATCGTTGTCAGA
AGTAAGTTGGCCGCAGTGTTATCACTCATGGTTATGGCAGCACTGCATAATTCTCTTACTGTCATGCCAT
CCGTAAGATGCTTTTCTGTGACTGGTGAGTACTCAACCAAGTCATTCTGAGAATAGTGTATGCGGCGACC
GAGTTGCTCTTGCCCGGCGTCAATACGGGATAATACCGCGCCACATAGCAGAACTTTAAAAGTGCTCATC
ATTGGAAAACGTTCTTCGGGGCGAAAACTCTCAAGGATCTTACCGCTGTTGAGATCCAGTTCGATGTAAC
CCACTCGTGCACCCAACTGATCTTCAGCATCTTTTACTTTCACCAGCGTTTCTGGGTGAGCAAAAACAGG
AAGGCAAAATGCCGCAAAAAAGGGAATAAGGGCGACACGGAAATGTTGAATACTCATACTCTTCCTTTTT
CAATATTATTGAAGCATTTATCAGGGTTATTGTCTCATGAGCGGATACATATTTGAATGTATTTAGAAAA
ATAAACAAATAGGGGTTCCGCGCACATTTCCCCGAAAAGTGCCAC
Features (pLannotate 1.2.2; 24 found; start..end, strand, type, name):
     30..458     -  rep_origin     f1 ori (sequence partly withheld): f1 bacteriophage origin of replication; arrow indicates direction of (+) strand synthesis
    463..618     -  CDS            lacZα (fragment): LacZα fragment of β-galactosidase; lacZ fragment
    626..644     +  promoter       T7 promoter: promoter for bacteriophage T7 RNA polymerase
    653..697     -  misc_feature   MCS (fragment): pBluescript multiple cloning site
    698..827     +  enhancer       CMV enhancer (fragment): human cytomegalovirus immediate early enhancer; contains an 18-bp deletion relative to the standard CMV enhancer
    828..1031    +  promoter       CMV promoter: human cytomegalovirus (CMV) immediate early promoter
   1069..1776    +  CDS            mCherry: mCherry is a basic (constitutively fluorescent) red fluorescent protein published in 2004, derived from Discosoma sp.. It is reported to be a very rapidly-maturing monomer with low acid sensitivity.
   1798..1845    +  misc_feature   HA-L (fragment): left homology arm from intron 1 of the mouse Rosa26 gene (Soriano, 1999)
   1955..2374    +  CDS            bsr: BSR_BACCE - Experimental evidence at protein level: Swiss-Prot protein existence level 1. Catalyzes the deamination of the cytosine moiety of the antibiotics blasticidin S, cytomycin and acetylblasticidin S. From Bacillus cereus.
   2402..2539    +  CDS            ble (fragment): BLE_KLEPN - Experimental evidence at protein level: Swiss-Prot protein existence level 1. Binding protein with a strong affinity to the bleomycin family of antibiotics. Binds to CL990; an antimitotic-antibiotic compound. From Klebsiella pneumoniae.
   2542..2616    +  CDS            small t antigen (fragment): SV40 (simian virus 40) small t antigen
   2618..2683    +  intron         small t intron: SV40 (simian virus 40) small t antigen intron
   2813..2833    +  CDS            SV40 NLS: nuclear localization signal of SV40 (simian virus 40) large T antigen
   3152..3235    +  CDS            large T antigen (fragment): large T antigen from SV40 (simian virus 40)
   3258..3339    +  polyA_signal   SV40 poly(A) signal: SV40 polyadenylation signal
   3353..3412    -  misc_feature   MCS (fragment): pBluescript multiple cloning site
   3425..3443    -  promoter       T3 promoter: promoter for bacteriophage T3 RNA polymerase
   3488..3504    -  protein_bind   lac operator: The lac repressor binds to the lac operator to inhibit transcription in E. coli. This inhibition can be relieved by adding lactose or isopropyl-β-D-thiogalactopyranoside (IPTG). lac repressor encoded by lacI
   3512..3542    -  promoter       lac promoter: promoter for the E. coli lac operon
   3557..3578    -  protein_bind   CAP binding site: CAP binding activates transcription in the presence of cAMP. E. coli catabolite activator protein
   3591..3683    -  CDS            lacI (fragment): lac repressor; lacI; The lac repressor binds to the lac operator to inhibit transcription in E. coli. This inhibition can be relieved by adding lactose or isopropyl-β-D-thiogalactopyranoside (IPTG).
   3866..4454    -  rep_origin     ori: high-copy-number ColE1/pMB1/pBR322/pUC origin of replication
   4625..5485    -  CDS            AmpR: β-lactamase; bla; confers resistance to ampicillin, carbenicillin, and related antibiotics
   5486..5590    -  promoter       AmpR promoter: bla
