[The description below was written by a language model from this plasmid's Addgene catalogue record and pLannotate feature annotations shown in this document.]
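Description:
pBS SK mCherryROSAbsr is a 5.6 kb surrogate-reporter plasmid built in the pBluescript SK(+) phagemid backbone and intended for transfection into mammalian cells alongside TALEN or CRISPR nucleases. In bacteria it is maintained at high copy from the ColE1/pUC-type origin and selected with ampicillin through the β-lactamase gene. The backbone also retains the f1 origin, the flanking T7 and T3 promoters, and remnants of the lacZα/lac promoter region and multiple cloning site on either side of the insert.

The payload is a single expression unit driven by the CMV immediate-early promoter with a partial CMV enhancer. It begins with the mCherry coding sequence, followed by a short linker that the annotation identifies as a fragment of mouse Rosa26 intron 1. This linker serves as the nuclease target site. Downstream lies the Bacillus cereus blasticidin S deaminase gene (bsr), which is deliberately placed out of frame with mCherry. The unit ends in SV40-derived sequences, including the small t intron and the SV40 polyadenylation signal. A short bleomycin-resistance fragment annotated after bsr appears to be a cloning remnant, although the record does not explain it.

As delivered, transfected cells show red fluorescence but produce no functional blasticidin resistance. When an active nuclease cuts the linker, error-prone repair creates insertions or deletions, and some of these restore the bsr reading frame to give an mCherry–Bsr fusion. Blasticidin selection then enriches for cells in which the nuclease was active, and the associated publication's title indicates this was used to enrich for knock-out and knock-in clones with CRISPR/Cas9.
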