Addgene plasmid #54321: pBS SK mCherryROSAbsr
Purpose: Encodes mCherry fused with out-of-frame blasticidin-S resistance gene with a linker containing a target for TALEN/CRISPR. Can use as a surrogate target to select cells expressing active TALEN/CRISPR.
Depositing lab: Silvestro Conticello. Depositing organization: Institute for Cancer Research, Prevention and Clinical network (ISPRO). Publication: An efficient method to enrich for knock-out and knock-in cellular clones using the CRISPR/Cas9 system. Niccheri F, Pecori R, Conticello SG. Cell Mol Life Sci. 2017 Apr 18. doi: 10.1007/s00018-017-2524-y. PubMed 28421278.
Backbone
  Vector backbone: pBS SK(+)
  Backbone size w/o insert (bp): 2961
  Total vector size (bp): 5613
  Vector type: Mammalian Expression, Mouse Targeting, CRISPR, TALEN
  Selectable markers: Blasticidin
Growth in bacteria
  Bacterial resistance: Ampicillin, 100 μg/mL
  Growth temperature: 37°C
  Growth strain: DH5alpha
  Copy number: High Copy
Gene/Insert
  Gene/Insert name: mCherry and BlasticidinS-resistance
  Promoter: CMV
  Cloning method: Unknown
  Sequencing primers: 5′ CMV-F; 3′ M13R
Terms and licenses: Academic/Nonprofit Terms; Industry Terms: Not Available to Industry
How to cite: pBS SK mCherryROSAbsr was a gift from Silvestro Conticello (Addgene plasmid # 54321 ; http://n2t.net/addgene:54321 ; RRID:Addgene_54321)
