>Addgene plasmid #54321 | pBS SK mCherryROSAbsr | addgene partial sequence | sequence record 119308 | CMV-F 5'-CGCAAATGGGCGGTAGGCGTG-3'
AACATGGCCATCATCAAGGAGTTCATGCGCTTCAAGGTGCACATGGAGGGCTCCGTGAACGGCCACGAGT
TCGAGATCGAGGGCGAGGGCGAGGGCCGCCCCTACGAGGGCACCCANACCGCCAAGCTGAAGGTGACCAA
GGGTGGCCCCCTGCCCTTCNCCTGGGACATCCTGTCCCCTCAGTTCATGTACGGCTCCNAGGCCTACGTG
AA
