>Addgene plasmid #54321 | pBS SK mCherryROSAbsr | addgene partial sequence | sequence record 119322 | mCherry-F 5'-ccccgtaatgcagaagaaga-3'
CCCGAGGACGGCGCCCTGAAGGGCGAGATCAAGCAGAGGCTGAAGCTGAAGGACGGCGGCCACTACGACG
CTGAGGTCAAGACCACCTACAAGGCCAAGAAGCCCGTGCAGCTGCCCGGCGCCTACAACGTCAACATCAA
GTTGGACATCACCTCCCACAACGAGGACTACACCATCGTGGAACAGTACGAACGCGCCGAGGGCCGCCAC
TCCACCGGCGGCATGGACGAGCTGTACAAGAAGCTTCGTCTCTGTCGGATAATCTGCAACTCCAGTCTTT
CCAGAAGATGGGCGGGAGTCTTCTGGGCAAAGATCTGCGAGACGGAATTCTGCTGGTTATTGTGCTGTCT
CATCATTTTGGCAAAGAATTAATTCAAGCTTGGATTCATTTTTGCAGAAATCGGAGGAAGAAGAATATAT
GAAAACATTTAACATTTCTCAACAAGATCTAGAATTAGTAGAAGTAGCGACAGAGAAGATTACAATGCTT
TATGAGGATAATAAACATCATGTGGGAGCGGCAATTCGTACGAAAACAGGAGAAATCATTTCGGCAGTAC
ATATTGAAGCGTATATAGGACGAGTAACTGTTTGTGCAGAAGCCATTGCGATTGGTAGTGCAGTTTCGAA
TGGACAAAAGGATTTTGACACGATTGTAGCTGTTAGACACCCTTATTCTGACGAAGTAGATAGAAGTATT
CGAGTGGTAAGTCCTTGTGGTATGTGTAGGGAGTTGATTTCAGACTATGCACCAGATTGTTTTGTGTTAA
TAGAAATGAATGGCAAGTTAGTCAAAACTACGATTGAAGAACTCATTCCACTCAAATATACCCGA
