>Addgene plasmid #54321 | pBS SK mCherryROSAbsr | addgene partial sequence | sequence record 119323 | SV40pA-R 5'-GAAATTTGTGATGCTATTGC-3'
AACAACAATTGCATTCATTTTATGTTTCAGGTTCAGGGGGAGGTGTGGGAGGTTTTTTAAAGCAAGTAAA
ACCTCTACAAATGTGGTATGGCTGATTATGATCTCTAGTCAAGGCACTATACATCAAATATTCCTTATTA
ACCCCTTTACAAATTAAAAAGCTAAAGGTACACAATTTTTGAGCATAGTTATTAATAGCAGACACTCTAT
GCCTGTGTGGAGTAAGAAAAAACAGTATGTTATGATTATAACTGTTATGCCTACTTATAAAGGTTACAGA
ATATTTTTCCATAATTTTCTTGTATAGCAGTGCAGCTTTTTCCTTTGTGGTGTAAATAGCAAAGCAAGCA
AGAGTTCTATTACTAAACACAGCATGACTCAAAAAACTTAGCAATTCTGAAGGAAAGTCCTTGGGGTCTT
CTACCTTTCTCTTCTTTTTTGGAGGAGTAGAATGTTGAGAGTCAGCAGTAGCCTCATCATCACTAGATGG
CATTTCTTCTGAGCAAAACAGGTTTTCCTCATTAAAGGCATTCCACCACTGCTCCCATTCATCAGTTCCA
TAGGTTGGAATCTAAAATACACAAACAATTAGAATCAGTAGTTTAACACATTATACACTTAAAAATTTTA
TATTTACCTTAGAGCTTTAAATCTCTGTAGGTAGTTTGTCCAATTATGTCACACCACAGAAGTAAGGTTC
CTTCACAAAGATCCGGACCAAAGCGGCCATCGTGCCTCCCCACTCCTGCAGTTCGGGGGCATGGATGCGC
GGATAGCCGCTGCTGGTTTCCTGGATGCCGACGGATTTGCACTGCCGGT
